Addgene plasmid #87542: U6>XX
Purpose: (Empty Backbone) Component 1 of 2 for U6>sgRNA cassette OSO-PCR
Depositing lab: Lionel Christiaen. Depositing organization: New York University. Publication: Evaluation and rational design of guide RNAs for efficient CRISPR/Cas9-mediated mutagenesis in Ciona. Gandhi S, Haeussler M, Razy-Krajka F, Christiaen L, Stolfi A. Dev Biol. 2017 May 1;425(1):8-20. doi: 10.1016/j.ydbio.2017.03.003. Epub 2017 Mar 22. PubMed 28341547.
Backbone
  Vector backbone: pcesa
Growth in bacteria
  Bacterial resistance: Ampicillin, 100 μg/mL
  Growth temperature: 37°C
  Growth strain: DH5alpha
  Copy number: Unknown
Terms and licenses: Academic/Nonprofit Terms; Industry Terms: Not Available to Industry
How to cite: U6>XX was a gift from Lionel Christiaen (Addgene plasmid # 87542 ; http://n2t.net/addgene:87542 ; RRID:Addgene_87542)
