[The description below was written by a language model from this plasmid's Addgene catalogue record and pLannotate feature annotations shown in this document.]
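Description:
U6>XX is a small (about 3.1 kb) empty-backbone plasmid built on the pCESA vector and intended as a PCR template, not as a finished expression construct. The catalogue entry describes it as component 1 of 2 for assembling U6>sgRNA cassettes by OSO-PCR, a one-step overlap PCR approach. In that approach, a U6 promoter fragment amplified from this plasmid is fused to a second fragment, supplied by a companion template, with the target-specific protospacer introduced through the overlapping primers. The associated work concerns the evaluation and design of guide RNAs for CRISPR/Cas9-mediated mutagenesis in the tunicate Ciona. The resulting cassettes are therefore meant to drive RNA polymerase III transcription of single guide RNAs in that system.

The automated feature table recognises only the bacterial maintenance elements. These are a high-copy ColE1/pUC-type origin of replication and a β-lactamase gene with its own promoter, which gives ampicillin selection in E. coli. It also lists a T7 promoter and a short lacI fragment, which are probably residual backbone sequence with no role in the payload. Roughly the first kilobase of the sequence carries no annotation. The U6 promoter implied by the name is presumably located there, but the record does not annotate it or state its species of origin or boundaries. It also does not explain what the "XX" in the name stands for. No sgRNA scaffold, Cas9 coding sequence, reporter or eukaryotic selection marker is recorded.
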