Features (pLannotate 1.2.2; 5 found; start..end, strand, type, name):
   1025..1043    -  promoter       T7 promoter: promoter for bacteriophage T7 RNA polymerase
   1065..1118    -  CDS            lacI (fragment): lac repressor; lacI; The lac repressor binds to the lac operator to inhibit transcription in E. coli. This inhibition can be relieved by adding lactose or isopropyl-β-D-thiogalactopyranoside (IPTG).
   1301..1889    -  rep_origin     ori: high-copy-number ColE1/pMB1/pBR322/pUC origin of replication
   2060..2920    -  CDS            AmpR: β-lactamase; bla; confers resistance to ampicillin, carbenicillin, and related antibiotics
   2921..3025    -  promoter       AmpR promoter: bla
>Addgene plasmid #87542 | U6>XX | addgene full sequence | sequence record 173548 | Addgene NGS Result
AGGCCCTTACGTATTAATTAAGGCGCGCCTGGCGGGTGTATTAAACCACTAAACAAACAATTGCCCCAAG
CTCTCTTCACAATTATAAACACTACAAATGTTTGGACAAGAGATTAGCGTGGCTGTGACGAGTAATCTCA
AAGGCTTGGTGTAATTGATATTTTATAAGAAGCAGATTAAACTTCAATACAGTTAACACCTCATTTACAA
AAAATTGGCTGCCAAAATCGCTAATTAACACATATTTAAAACAATTTCTACAGATATACACAGTATAGTA
TGATTACTAACTGCATAATAAACAAACATATCCAACAGACACTCACTAATCTGCCATAACAAGCTTCAAA
AACTTAAACTCGAAATTTTAGTGAATCTTTTTTTTTAATGAAGATTTTATTTAAAAAGTTAAAAATATTA
CAGTTCAGGTATAGGTTTACACCTAATCTTTAATAATCCGAACTAAATTTTAACTATTTAGAAACTTTTT
CAACCAAAGTTTAAAAAAATAGATTCTTCGCACGCTAAAACTATCATTTACACAAAAAAATGCAACAAAA
TGCAGAAAAAAATTACATTAGAGTTTAGGTTAGTTACCTGCTAATCATTATAAACTAACTTCCGGCATAA
TATTCATCTAAAATTAGCAATAATCACGTTTTACGCTAAAATTTGTGTAAAACTAAACTTCGTCCTTTGT
CAAGGAGAAAATTTGACTCAAAAGCTGCGCGCGCAGGGGAGATCCCCAAGCGAGTGTTTGTTACATCATA
ATCATGTGGAAAAATCCCCTAATAAGTAAAAATACATATTTTTTAATTTTGGGGGCAAATAAACCGCTTT
TTATGTCTAAAAACGCCAAAAATGGATCGCGCGAGCCCAAAAACGCACAAATAACGTACAGACAGTGTCT
CTGCGTACACAGACGGTATTTCCCCTTTAAATTGAGAACTAGACTTAAGCACGCTTATAAGTCTGGAAGG
CATCCGATGGTATAGATGCAGTGGAGGCAAGATCTGCCGGACTCCCTATAGTGAGTCGTATTAATTTCGA
TAAGCCAGGTTAACCTGCATTAATGAATCGGCCAACGCGCGGGGAGAGGCGGTTTGCGTATTGGGCGCTC
TTCCGCTTCCTCGCTCACTGACTCGCTGCGCTCGGTCGTTCGGCTGCGGCGAGCGGTATCAGCTCACTCA
AAGGCGGTAATACGGTTATCCACAGAATCAGGGGATAACGCAGGAAAGAACATGTGAGCAAAAGGCCAGC
AAAAGGCCAGGAACCGTAAAAAGGCCGCGTTGCTGGCGTTTTTCCATAGGCTCCGCCCCCCTGACGAGCA
TCACAAAAATCGACGCTCAAGTCAGAGGTGGCGAAACCCGACAGGACTATAAAGATACCAGGCGTTTCCC
CCTGGAAGCTCCCTCGTGCGCTCTCCTGTTCCGACCCTGCCGCTTACCGGATACCTGTCCGCCTTTCTCC
CTTCGGGAAGCGTGGCGCTTTCTCATAGCTCACGCTGTAGGTATCTCAGTTCGGTGTAGGTCGTTCGCTC
CAAGCTGGGCTGTGTGCACGAACCCCCCGTTCAGCCCGACCGCTGCGCCTTATCCGGTAACTATCGTCTT
GAGTCCAACCCGGTAAGACACGACTTATCGCCACTGGCAGCAGCCACTGGTAACAGGATTAGCAGAGCGA
GGTATGTAGGCGGTGCTACAGAGTTCTTGAAGTGGTGGCCTAACTACGGCTACACTAGAAGAACAGTATT
TGGTATCTGCGCTCTGCTGAAGCCAGTTACCTTCGGAAAAAGAGTTGGTAGCTCTTGATCCGGCAAACAA
ACCACCGCTGGTAGCGGTGGTTTTTTTGTTTGCAAGCAGCAGATTACGCGCAGAAAAAAAGGATCTCAAG
AAGATCCTTTGATCTTTTCTACGGGGTCTGACGCTCAGTGGAACGAAAACTCACGTTAAGGGATTTTGGT
CATGAGATTATCAAAAAGGATCTTCACCTAGATCCTTTTAAATTAAAAATGAAGTTTTAAATCAATCTAA
AGTATATATGAGTAAACTTGGTCTGACAGTTACCAATGCTTAATCAGTGAGGCACCTATCTCAGCGATCT
GTCTATTTCGTTCATCCATAGTTGCCTGACTCCCCGTCGTGTAGATAACTACGATACGGGAGGGCTTACC
ATCTGGCCCCAGTGCTGCAATGATACCGCGAGATCCACGCTCACCGGCTCCAGATTTATCAGCAATAAAC
CAGCCAGCCGGAAGGGCCGAGCGCAGAAGTGGTCCTGCAACTTTATCCGCCTCCATCCAGTCTATTAATT
GTTGCCGGGAAGCTAGAGTAAGTAGTTCGCCAGTTAATAGTTTGCGCAACGTTGTTGCCATTGCTACAGG
CATCGTGGTGTCACGCTCGTCGTTTGGTATGGCTTCATTCAGCTCCGGTTCCCAACGATCAAGGCGAGTT
ACATGATCCCCCATGTTGTGCAAAAAAGCGGTTAGCTCCTTCGGTCCTCCGATCGTTGTCAGAAGTAAGT
TGGCCGCAGTGTTATCACTCATGGTTATGGCAGCACTGCATAATTCTCTTACTGTCATGCCATCCGTAAG
ATGCTTTTCTGTGACTGGTGAGTACTCAACCAAGTCATTCTGAGAATAGTGTATGCGGCGACCGAGTTGC
TCTTGCCCGGCGTCAATACGGGATAATACCGCGCCACATAGCAGAACTTTAAAAGTGCTCATCATTGGAA
AACGTTCTTCGGGGCGAAAACTCTCAAGGATCTTACCGCTGTTGAGATCCAGTTCGATGTAACCCACTCG
TGCACCCAACTGATCTTCAGCATCTTTTACTTTCACCAGCGTTTCTGGGTGAGCAAAAACAGGAAGGCAA
AATGCCGCAAAAAAGGGAATAAGGGCGACACGGAAATGTTGAATACTCATACTCTTCCTTTTTCAATATT
ATTGAAGCATTTATCAGGGTTATTGTCTCATGAGCGGATACATATTTGAATGTATTTAGAAAAATAAACA
AATAGGGGTTCCGCGCACATTTCCCCGAAAAGTGCCACCTGACGTCTAAGAAACCATTATTATCATGACA
TTAACCTATAAAAATAGGCGTATCACG
